Addgene plasmid #200049: pTHY_P0027_T2c_BCD_13K
Purpose: Bicistronic RBS 13K Part
Depositing lab: Ross Thyer. Depositing organization: Rice University. Publication: Interrogating the Function of Bicistronic Translational Control Elements to Improve Consistency of Gene Expression. Jansen Z, Reilly SR, Lieber-Kotz M, Li AZ, Wei Q, Kulhanek DL, Gilmour AR, Thyer R. ACS Synth Biol. 2023 Jun 16;12(6):1608-1615. doi: 10.1021/acssynbio.3c00093. Epub 2023 May 30. PubMed 37253269.
Backbone
  Vector backbone: pUC
  Total vector size (bp): 3278
  Vector type: Synthetic Biology
Growth in bacteria
  Bacterial resistance: Ampicillin, 100 μg/mL
  Growth temperature: 37°C
  Growth strain: DB3.1
  Copy number: High Copy
Gene/Insert
  Gene/Insert name: BCD 13K
  Species: Synthetic
  Insert size (bp): 165
  Cloning method: Restriction Enzyme; 5′ cloning site BsmBI (destroyed during cloning); 3′ cloning site BsmBI (destroyed during cloning)
  Sequencing primers: 5′ acagggctataaggtagatccggg; 3′ ctcttttctggaatttggtaccgagggtgacttc
Terms and licenses: Academic/Nonprofit Terms; Industry Terms: Not Available to Industry
Depositor comments: This plasmid encodes a part for use in a heirarchical golden gate plasmid assembly system. The part insert is a bicistronic translational control element for regulating translation of protein-coding genes in E. coli. It is flanked by sites for the type IIS restriction enzyme BsaI and yields 5' and 3' overhangs of GGAG and TATG respectively. The backbone contains a pUC origin, a TEM-1 ampicillin resistance marker, and a ccdB marker such that the part plasmid does not carry through into higher order plasmid assemblies. The plasmid must be propagated in an E. coli strain which is resistant to ccdB. Please visit https://www.biorxiv.org/content/10.1101/2023.02.09.527918v1 for bioRxiv preprint.
How to cite: pTHY_P0027_T2c_BCD_13K was a gift from Ross Thyer (Addgene plasmid # 200049 ; http://n2t.net/addgene:200049 ; RRID:Addgene_200049)
