[The description below was written by a language model from this plasmid's Addgene catalogue record and pLannotate feature annotations shown in this document.]
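Description:
pTHY_P0027_T2c_BCD_13K is a small (about 3.3 kb) high-copy part plasmid for a hierarchical Golden Gate assembly system used in E. coli synthetic biology. It is built on a pUC backbone, replicates from the ColE1/pUC-type origin and is selected with ampicillin through a TEM-1 beta-lactamase gene driven by its native promoter. The backbone also carries a ccdB toxin gene, which poisons DNA gyrase in ordinary strains. This serves as a counter-selection marker so that uncut or religated part plasmid does not carry through into higher-order assemblies. It also means the plasmid has to be maintained in a ccdB-resistant host such as DB3.1. The annotation places a fragment matching the constitutive J23119 promoter and a tobacco ringspot virus satellite hammerhead ribozyme upstream of ccdB, suggesting a ribozyme-insulated expression cassette for the toxin.

The payload is BCD 13K, a 165 bp synthetic bicistronic translational control element. Such designs generally couple translation of the gene of interest to that of a short upstream leader cistron, which reduces the influence of the downstream coding sequence on initiation and makes expression strength more predictable. The part was installed through BsmBI sites that were destroyed during cloning. It is flanked by BsaI type IIS sites that release it with GGAG and TATG overhangs, the latter presumably supplying the start codon junction to a following coding part. A second hammerhead ribozyme annotation lies near the start of the sequence, probably within or next to the part region, although the feature table does not annotate the BCD itself. Short lacIq promoter and yciV fragment hits are also listed, and their role is not stated. The plasmid is a reusable RBS-level module for tuning and standardising protein expression in assembled E. coli constructs.
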