Features (pLannotate 1.2.2; 9 found; start..end, strand, type, name):
    112..161     +  misc_RNA       sTRSV HHRz: hammerhead ribozyme from the tobacco ringspot virus satellite RNA (Khvorova et al., 2003)
    313..334     -  promoter       lacIq promoter (fragment): lacI (mutant); In the lacIq allele, a single base change in the promoter boosts expression of the lacI gene about 10-fold.
    447..503     -  CDS            yciV (fragment): RNAAM_ECOLI - Also known as trpH From Escherichia coli (strain K12).
    524..595     +  promoter       AmpR promoter: bla
    596..1453    +  CDS            bla: BLAT_ECOLX - Experimental evidence at protein level: Swiss-Prot protein existence level 1. TEM-type are the most prevalent beta-lactamases in enterobacteria; they hydrolyze the beta-lactam bond in susceptible beta-lactam antibiotics, thus conferring resistance to penicillins and cephalosporins. TEM-3 and TEM-4 are capable of hydrolyzing cefotaxime and ceftazidime. TEM-5 is capable of hydrolyzing ceftazidime. TEM-6 is capable of hydrolyzing ceftazidime and aztreonam. TEM-8/CAZ-2, TEM- 16/CAZ-7 and TEM-24/CAZ-6 are markedly active against ceftazidime. IRT- 4 shows resistance to beta-lactamase in
   1628..1649    +  promoter       J23119(SpeI) promoter (fragment): bacterial promoter (Registry of Standard Biological Parts BBa J23119) modified to end with an SpeI site
   1680..1729    +  misc_RNA       sTRSV HHRz: hammerhead ribozyme from the tobacco ringspot virus satellite RNA (Khvorova et al., 2003)
   1841..2143    +  CDS            ccdB: CCDB_ECOLI - Also known as G, letB, letD. Experimental evidence at protein level: Swiss-Prot protein existence level 1. Toxic component of a type II toxin-antitoxin (TA) system, functioning in plasmid maintainence. Responsible for the post- segregational killing (PSK) of plasmid-free cells, also referred to as a plasmid addiction system. Half-life of over 2 hours. Cell killing by CcdB is accompanied by filamentation, defects in chromosome and plasmid segregation, defects in cell division, formation of anucleate cells, decreased DNA synthesis and plasmid loss. Interferes with the activity of DN
   2406..2994    +  rep_origin     ori: high-copy-number ColE1/pMB1/pBR322/pUC origin of replication
>Addgene plasmid #200049 | pTHY_P0027_T2c_BCD_13K | addgene full sequence | sequence record 396698 | Addgene NGS Result
ACAGGGCTATAAGGTAGATCCGGGTCGACAGATATAATTAGCCAAAAATTTCTGTAATAAATATCACTAG
CTCAGATTCAGTAGACCGCTGTTGGATAGGTCTCTGGAGAGCTGTCACCGGATGTGCTTTCCGGTCTGAT
GAGTCCGTGAGGACGAAACAGCCTCTACAAATAATTTTGTTTAAGGGCCCAAGTTCACTTAAAAAGGAGA
TCAACAATGAAAGCAATTTTCGTACTGAAACATCTTAATCATGCTTATCGGGGTTAAATATGAGAGACCA
TCGTGCATGATCTACGTGCGTCACATGCAGTACCTGAATTGACTCTCTTCCGGGGATCAAATGTAGCACC
TGAAGTCACCCTCGGTACCAAATTCCAGAAAAGAGGCCTCCCGAAAGGGGGGCCTTTTTTCGTTTTGGTC
CGTTACTGGAACGTTGTGAGGTACACGGAAGCTGTGGTATGGCTGTGCAGGTCGTAAATCACTGCATAAT
TCGTGTCGCTCAAGGCGCATATTTTTCTAAATACATTCAAATATGTATCCGCTCATGAGACAATAACCCT
GATAAATGCTTCAATAATATTGAAAAAGGAAGAGTATGAGTATTCAACATTTCCGTGTCGCCCTTATTCC
CTTTTTTGCGGCATTTTGCCTTCCTGTTTTTGCTCACCCAGAAACGCTGGTGAAAGTAAAAGATGCTGAA
GATCAGTTGGGTGCACGAGTGGGTTACATCGAACTGGATCTCAACAGCGGTAAGATCCTTGAGAGTTTTC
GCCCCGAAGAACGTTTTCCAATGATGAGCACTTTTAAAGTTCTGCTATGTGGCGCGGTATTATCCCGTGT
TGACGCCGGGCAAGAGCAACTCGGTCGCCGCATACACTATTCTCAGAATGACTTGGTTGAGTACTCACCA
GTCACAGAAAAGCATCTTACGGATGGCATGACAGTAAGAGAATTATGCAGTGCTGCCATAACCATGAGTG
ATAACACTGCGGCCAACTTACTTCTGACAACGATCGGAGGACCGAAGGAGCTAACCGCTTTTTTGCACAA
CATGGGGGATCATGTAACTCGCCTTGATCGTTGGGAACCGGAGCTGAATGAAGCCATACCAAACGACGAG
CGTGACACCACGATGCCTGCAGCAATGGCAACAACGTTGCGCAAACTATTAACTGGCGAACTACTTACTC
TAGCTTCCCGGCAACAATTAATAGACTGGATGGAGGCGGATAAAGTTGCAGGACCACTTCTGCGCTCGGC
CCTTCCGGCTGGCTGGTTTATTGCTGATAAATCTGGAGCCGGTGAGCGTGGATCGCGCGGTATCATTGCA
GCACTGGGGCCAGATGGTAAGCCCTCCCGTATCGTAGTTATCTACACGACGGGGAGTCAGGCAACTATGG
ATGAACGAAATAGACAGATCGCTGAGATAGGTGCCTCACTGATTAAGCATTGGTAACTGTTAGACCAAGT
TTACTCATATATACTTTAGATTGATTTAAAACTTCATTTTTAATTTAAAAGGATCTAGGTGAAGATCCTT
TTTGATAATCTCATGACCAAAATCCCTTAACGTGAGTTTTCGTTCCACTGAGCGTCGAGTGGCTGTCGAC
CGGCGAAAAGTTCGATTACAGCTAGCTCAGTCCTAGGTACAATTACAGCCATCGTACGAGCCCGGAGAGC
TGTCACCGGATGTGCTTTCCGGTCTGATGAGTCCGTGAGGACGAAACAGCCTCTACAAATAATTTTGTTT
AAGGGCCCAAGTTCACTTAAAAAGGAGATCAACAATGAAAGCAATTTTCGTACTGAAACATCTTAATCAT
GCGGATTCTAGTTAAATATGATGCAGTTTAAGGTTTACACCTATAAAAGAGAGAGCCGTTATCGTCTGTT
TGTGGATGTACAGAGTGATATTATTGACACGCCCGGGCGACGGATGGTGATCCCCCTGGCCAGTGCACGT
CTGCTGTCAGATAAAGTCTCCCGTGAACTTTACCCGGTGGTGCATATCGGGGATGAAAGCTGGCGCATGA
TGACCACCGATATGGCCAGTGTGCCGGTGTCCGTTATCGGGGAAGAAGTGGCTGATCTCAGCCACCGCGA
AAATGACATCAAAAACGCCATTAACCTGATGTTCTGGGGAATATAAATCCGTTTTAGTTCGTCGGTCAGT
TTCACCTGATTTACGTAAAAACCCGCTTCGGCGGGTTTTTGCTTTTGGAGGGGCAGAAAGATGAATGACT
GTCGCTGTGTACGCGATAGATAAAAAAAAAGGTTTAGACAGTGCGAAAGCACTGTCTAAACCTTTTTTTT
CCTGCTCAGGCGCAACCGATCATGACCAAAATCCCTTAACGTGAGTTTTCGTTCCACTGAGCGTCAGACC
CCGTAGAAAAGATCAAAGGATCTTCTTGAGATCCTTTTTTTCTGCGCGTAATCTGCTGCTTGCAAACAAA
AAAACCACCGCTACCAGCGGTGGTTTGTTTGCCGGATCAAGAGCTACCAACTCTTTTTCCGAAGGTAACT
GGCTTCAGCAGAGCGCAGATACCAAATACTGTTCTTCTAGTGTAGCCGTAGTTAGGCCACCACTTCAAGA
ACTCTGTAGCACCGCCTACATACCTCGCTCTGCTAATCCTGTTACCAGTGGCTGCTGCCAGTGGCGATAA
GTCGTGTCTTACCGGGTTGGACTCAAGACGATAGTTACCGGATAAGGCGCAGCGGTCGGGCTGAACGGGG
GGTTCGTGCACACAGCCCAGCTTGGAGCGAACGACCTACACCGAACTGAGATACCTACAGCGTGAGCTAT
GAGAAAGCGCCACGCTTCCCGAAGGGAGAAAGGCGGACAGGTATCCGGTAAGCGGCAGGGTCGGAACAGG
AGAGCGCACGAGGGAGCTTCCAGGGGGAAACGCCTGGTATCTTTATAGTCCTGTCGGGTTTCGCCACCTC
TGACTTGAGCGTCGATTTTTGTGATGCTCGTCAGGGGGGCGGAGCCTATGGAAAAACGCCAGCAACGCGG
CCTTTTTACGGTTCCTGGCCTTTTGCTGGCCTTTTGCTCACATGTTCTTTCCTGCGTTATCCCCTGATTC
TGTGGATAACCGTATTACCGCCTTTGAGTGAGCTGATACCGCTCGCCGCAGCCGAACGACCGAGCGCAGC
GAGTCAGTGAGCCCCTGTTTCCCGACTGGAAAGCGGCGACTCCTGCATTAGGAAATTATAAACGCAGGTC
TTTTCGCCGGTGTATTTCTTGCAAAAAAAAACCCCGCCGAAGCGGGGTTTTTTTTTTT
