>Addgene plasmid #200049 | pTHY_P0027_T2c_BCD_13K | depositor partial sequence | sequence record 390175 | BCD 13K Part
GGAGAGCTGTCACCGGATGTGCTTTCCGGTCTGATGAGTCCGTGAGGACGAAACAGCCTCTACAAATAAT
TTTGTTTAAGGGCCCAAGTTCACTTAAAAAGGAGATCAACAATGAAAGCAATTTTCGTACTGAAACATCT
TAATCATGCTTATCGGGGTTAAATATG
